Addgene plasmid #217045: pMV-POGO
Purpose: Donor plasmid of POGO Transposon
Depositing lab: Haoyi Wang. Depositing organization: Institute of Zoology, Chinese Academy of Sciences. Publication: Heterologous survey of 130 DNA transposons in human cells highlights their functional divergence and expands the genome engineering toolbox. Zhang T, Tan S, Tang N, Li Y, Zhang C, Sun J, Guo Y, Gao H, Cai Y, Sun W, Wang C, Fu L, Ma H, Wu Y, Hu X, Zhang X, Gee P, Yan W, Zhao Y, Chen Q, Guo B, Wang H, Zhang YE. Cell. 2024 Jul 11;187(14):3741-3760.e30. doi: 10.1016/j.cell.2024.05.007. Epub 2024 Jun 5. PubMed 38843831.
Backbone
  Vector backbone: pMV
  Vector type: Mammalian Expression
Growth in bacteria
  Bacterial resistance: Ampicillin, 100 μg/mL
  Growth temperature: 37°C
  Growth strain: DH5alpha
  Copy number: High Copy
Gene/Insert
  Gene/Insert name: TIRs of POGO transposon (alt name: POGO)
  Species: Synthetic
  Cloning method: Restriction Enzyme; 5′ cloning site Unknown (unknown if destroyed); 3′ cloning site Unknown (unknown if destroyed)
Terms and licenses: Academic/Nonprofit Terms; Industry Terms: Not Available to Industry
How to cite: pMV-POGO was a gift from Haoyi Wang (Addgene plasmid # 217045 ; http://n2t.net/addgene:217045 ; RRID:Addgene_217045)
