[The description below was written by a language model from this plasmid's Addgene catalogue record and pLannotate feature annotations shown in this document.]
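Description:
pMV-POGO is the donor plasmid of a two-component POGO DNA transposon system, built on the pMV backbone and catalogued as a mammalian expression vector. It is propagated in E. coli as a high-copy plasmid through a ColE1/pUC-type origin of replication. Selection is with ampicillin, using a β-lactamase gene driven by its own bla promoter. A short lacZα remnant is also detected, most likely left over from the cloning backbone.

The stated insert is a synthetic pair of terminal inverted repeats (TIRs) from the POGO transposon. These are the sequences a cognate transposase recognises in order to excise the intervening DNA and integrate it into a genome. The automated annotation of the 5,321 nt sequence does not mark the TIRs themselves, so their exact positions are not given. They presumably flank the annotated mammalian cassette, sitting in the unannotated stretches on either side of it.

That cassette consists of the mouse PGK promoter, a puromycin N-acetyltransferase coding sequence (annotated as a fragment), EGFP, and a bovine growth hormone polyadenylation signal. The short gap between PuroR and EGFP, together with the absence of a second promoter, suggests the two are expressed from a single transcript. The record does not identify any linker or 2A-type element between them.

No transposase gene is annotated, so the enzyme must be supplied separately, typically from a helper plasmid. Stable integration can then be scored by puromycin resistance or persistent green fluorescence. This fits the associated work, which surveyed the activity of many DNA transposons in human cells as candidate genome engineering tools.
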