Features (pLannotate 1.2.2; 8 found; start..end, strand, type, name):
    118..138     -  CDS            lacZα (fragment): LacZα fragment of β-galactosidase; lacZ fragment
    550..1049    +  promoter       PGK promoter: mouse phosphoglycerate kinase 1 promoter
   1074..1668    +  CDS            PuroR (fragment): puromycin N-acetyltransferase; pac from Streptomyces alboniger; confers resistance to puromycin
   1732..2451    +  CDS            EGFP: the original enhanced GFP (Yang et al., 1996) mammalian codon-optimized
   2479..2703    +  polyA_signal   bGH poly(A) signal: bovine growth hormone polyadenylation signal
   3623..4211    -  rep_origin     ori: high-copy-number ColE1/pMB1/pBR322/pUC origin of replication
   4382..5242    -  CDS            AmpR: β-lactamase; bla; confers resistance to ampicillin, carbenicillin, and related antibiotics
   5243..26      -  promoter       AmpR promoter (across the origin): bla
>Addgene plasmid #217045 | pMV-POGO | addgene full sequence | sequence record 442075 | Addgene NGS Result
AAAAATAAACAAATAGGGGTTCCGCGCACATTTCCCCGAAAAGTGCCACCTGACGTCTAAGAAACCATTA
TTATCATGACATTAACCTATAAAAATAGGCGTATCACGAGGCCCTTTCGTTGTAAAACGACGGCCAGTCG
AACCACGCAATGCGTCTCGATCCGCAGTGTCTTGCGTCTCTACTAGTTACAGTATAATTCGCTTAGCTGC
ATCGATAGTTAGCTGCATCGGCAAGATATCTGCATTATTTTTCCATTTTTTTGTGTGAATAGAAAATTTG
TACGAAAATTCATACGTTTGCTGCATCGCAGATAACAGCCTTTTTAACTTAAGTGCATCATATCAGCTGT
TTTTTTTGCCAATTTCAATGAATATCATCAAAGTTAGCTGCGCCATCTATGAATCATTTTTGCATATCTA
AAAGATGCAAGAATGCCAACTCGTTTCAGTATCTGCGCATGTCCGTTTTTGTTTTTGCTTTGATCGTGAT
TTTTGTGTTTTTGTTTCTTATGGCACAAAGTTATTAAAACCGGTGCTAGCAATTCTACCGGGTAGGGGAG
GCGCTTTTCCCAAGGCAGTCTGGAGCATGCGCTTTAGCAGCCCCGCTGGGCACTTGGCGCTACACAAGTG
GCCTCTGGCCTCGCACACATTCCACATCCACCGGTAGGCGCCAACCGGCTCCGTTCTTTGGTGGCCCCTT
CGCGCCACCTTCTACTCCTCCCCTAGTCAGGAAGTTCCCCCCCGCCCCGCAGCTCGCGTCGTGCAGGACG
TGACAAATGGAAGTAGCACGTCTCACTAGTCTCGTGCAGATGGACAGCACCGCTGAGCAATGGAAGCGGG
TAGGCCTTTGGGGCAGCGGCCAATAGCAGCTTTGCTCCTTCGCTTTCTGGGCTCAGAGGCTGGGAAGGGG
TGGGTCCGGGGGCGGGCTCAGGGGCGGGCTCAGGGGCGGGGCGGGCGCCCGAAGGTCCTCCGGAGGCCCG
GCATTCTGCACGCTTCAAAAGCGCACGTCTGCCGCGCTGTTCTCCTCTTCCTCATCTCCGGGCCTTTCGA
CCTGCAGCCAACGCCACCATGGGGACCGAGTACAAGCCCACGGTGCGCCTCGCCACCCGCGACGACGTCC
CCCGGGCCGTACGCACCCTCGCCGCCGCGTTCGCCGACTACCCCGCCACGCGCCACACCGTCGACCCGGA
CCGCCACATCGAGCGGGTCACCGAGCTGCAAGAACTCTTCCTCACGCGCGTCGGGCTCGACATCGGCAAG
GTGTGGGTCGCGGACGACGGCGCCGCGGTGGCGGTCTGGACCACGCCGGAGAGCGTCGAAGCGGGGGCGG
TGTTCGCCGAGATCGGCCCGCGCATGGCCGAGTTGAGCGGTTCCCGGCTGGCCGCGCAGCAACAGATGGA
AGGCCTCCTGGCGCCGCACCGGCCCAAGGAGCCCGCGTGGTTCCTGGCCACCGTCGGCGTCTCGCCCGAC
CACCAGGGCAAGGGTCTGGGCAGCGCCGTCGTGCTCCCCGGAGTGGAGGCGGCCGAGCGCGCCGGGGTGC
CCGCCTTCCTGGAGACCTCCGCGCCCCGCAACCTCCCCTTCTACGAGCGGCTCGGCTTCACCGTCACCGC
CGACGTCGAGGTGCCCGAAGGACCGCGCACCTGGTGCATGACCCGCAAGCCCGGTGCCATCGATGCCACT
AACTTCTCCCTGTTGAAACAAGCAGGGGATGTCGAAGAGAATCCCGGGCCAATGGTGAGCAAGGGCGAGG
AGCTGTTCACCGGGGTGGTGCCCATCCTGGTCGAGCTGGACGGCGACGTAAACGGCCACAAGTTCAGCGT
GTCCGGCGAGGGCGAGGGCGATGCCACCTACGGCAAGCTGACCCTGAAGTTCATCTGCACCACCGGCAAG
CTGCCCGTGCCCTGGCCCACCCTCGTGACCACCCTGACCTACGGCGTGCAGTGCTTCAGCCGCTACCCCG
ACCACATGAAGCAGCACGACTTCTTCAAGTCCGCCATGCCCGAAGGCTACGTCCAGGAGCGCACCATCTT
CTTCAAGGACGACGGCAACTACAAGACCCGCGCCGAGGTGAAGTTCGAGGGCGACACCCTGGTGAACCGC
ATCGAGCTGAAGGGCATCGACTTCAAGGAGGACGGCAACATCCTGGGGCACAAGCTGGAGTACAACTACA
ACAGCCACAACGTCTATATCATGGCCGACAAGCAGAAGAACGGCATCAAGGTGAACTTCAAGATCCGCCA
CAACATCGAGGACGGCAGCGTGCAGCTCGCCGACCACTACCAGCAGAACACCCCCATCGGCGACGGCCCC
GTGCTGCTGCCCGACAACCACTACCTGAGCACCCAGTCCGCCCTGAGCAAAGACCCCAACGAGAAGCGCG
ATCACATGGTCCTGCTGGAGTTCGTGACCGCCGCCGGGATCACTCTCGGCATGGACGAGCTGTACAAGTA
ATTAATTAAGCTCGCTGATCAGCCTCGACTGTGCCTTCTAGTTGCCAGCCATCTGTTGTTTGCCCCTCCC
CCGTGCCTTCCTTGACCCTGGAAGGTGCCACTCCCACTGTCCTTTCCTAATAAAATGAGGAAATTGCATC
GCATTGTCTGAGTAGGTGTCATTCTATTCTGGGGGGTGGGGTGGGGCAGGACAGCAAGGGGGAGGATTGG
GAAGACAATAGCAGGCATGCTGGGGATGCGGTGGGCTCTATGGCTTCTGAGGCGCGCCCTCGAGTATGTA
TCTCAAATAACGAATTTATTATTTTCAGGCTGGATTTAAGTTCAGTTTTGAAAATGAAGACACCATTGCT
GAAAAAGACAAACAATGCGTAGAAGTTGACATTGTATCGAATATTAATTGGAATGAATATGCCAATGTTG
ATGCAGATGAGGCTTGCCATGGTCAATTAGATGATGATGAAATCGTGCGCTCTTTAGTTCAAGATGCAAA
AACCAGCGATAACGAAGAAAGCCATAGTGATGAAGATGTGGACGATACTGAGCGTCCTACTTTTAAGGAT
GGGTTTGCAGCAATTAAGGCTTTAAAGTCCATTTTTATGCGAAACAATAATGATGAGTTTTTGCAAAACT
TGAATTCTATGGAAGACAAGCTGTTTAATTTACATATAAACTCAGCTGTATTGCAAAAAAAAATTACTGA
CTATTTTTAAGTTAGTTTTAAAAAGTGTTTTAATCAATTCACCATCACTTAAATTTATATGTCGATCTTA
CTTATCATTAAGAATGAAATTATCAGTTCCTTTTATGTTTAACATTGTTATAAAGAAATAAATTCTTTAT
TTTTCCTTAAAAAAAAAAATTAAGTTAGCTGCATTTTTAAGTTACCTGCATCGAGGCATTGTGCAAAGTA
CTCGAGGCAGCTAAGCGAATTATACTGTAGGGCCCAGAGACGGAGTCACTGCCAACCGAGACGGTCATAG
CTGTTTCCTGTGTGCCGCTTCCTCGCTCACTGACTCGCTGCGCTCGGTCGTTCGGCTGCGGCGAGCGGTA
TCAGCTCACTCAAAGGCGGTAATACGGTTACCCACAGAATCAGGGGATAACGCAGGAAAGAACATGTGAG
CAAAAGGCCAGCAAAAGGCCAGGAACCGTAAAAAGGCCGCGTTGCTGGCGTTTTTCCATAGGCTCCGCCC
CCCTGACGAGCATCACAAAAATCGACGCTCAAGTCAGAGGTGGCGAAACCCGACAGGACTATAAAGATAC
CAGGCGTTTCCCCCTGGAAGCTCCCTCGTGCGCTCTCCTGTTCCGACCCTGCCGCTTACCGGATACCTGT
CCGCCTTTCTCCCTTCGGGAAGCGTGGCGCTTTCTCATAGCTCACGCTGTAGGTATCTCAGTTCGGTGTA
GGTCGTTCGCTCCAAGCTGGGCTGTGTGCACGAACCCCCCGTTCAGCCCGACCGCTGCGCCTTATCCGGT
AACTATCGTCTTGAGTCCAACCCGGTAAGACACGACTTATCGCCACTGGCAGCAGCCACTGGTAACAGGA
TTAGCAGAGCGAGGTATGTAGGCGGTGCTACAGAGTTCTTGAAGTGGTGGCCTAACTACGGCTACACTAG
AAGAACAGTATTTGGTATCTGCGCTCTGCTGAAGCCAGTTACCTTCGGAAAAAGAGTTGGTAGCTCTTGA
TCCGGCAAACAAACCACCGCTGGTAGCGGTGGTTTTTTTGTTTGCAAGCAGCAGATTACGCGCAGAAAAA
AAGGATCTCAAGAAGATCCTTTGATCTTTTCTACGGGGTCTGACGCTCAGTGGAACGAAAACTCACGTTA
AGGGATTTTGGTCATGAGATTATCAAAAAGGATCTTCACCTAGATCCTTTTAAATTAAAAATGAAGTTTT
AAATCAATCTAAAGTATATATGAGTAAACTTGGTCTGACAGTTACCAATGCTTAATCAGTGAGGCACCTA
TCTCAGCGATCTGTCTCTTTCGTTCATCCATAGTTGCCTGACTCCCCGTCGTGTAGATAACTACGATACG
GGAGGGCTTACCATCTGGCCCCAGTGCTGCAATAATACCGCGGGACCCACGCTCACCGGCTCCAGATTTA
TCAGCAATAAACCAGCCAGCCGGAAGGGCCGAGCGCAGAAGTGGTCCTGCAACTTTATCCGCCTCCATCC
AGTCTATTAATTGTTGCCGGGAAGCTAGAGTAAGTAGTTCGCCAGTTAATAGTTTGCGCAACGTTGTTGC
CATCGCTACAGGCATCGTGGTATCACGCTCGTCGTTTGGTATGGCTTCATTCAGCTCCGGTTCCCAACGA
TCAAGGCGAGTTACATGATCCCCCATGTTGCGCAAAAAAGCGGTTAGCTCCTTCGGTCCTCCGATCGTTG
TCAGAAGTAAGTTGGCCGCCGTGTTATCACTCATGGTTATGGCAGCACTACATAATTCTCTTACTGTCAT
GCCATCCGTAAGATGCTTTTCTGTGACTGGTGAGTACTCAACCAAGTCATTCTGAGAATAGTGTATGCGG
CGACCGAGTTGCTCTTGCCCGGCGTCAATACGGGATAATACCGCGCCACATAGCAGAACTTTAAAAGTGC
TCATCATTGGAAAACGTTCTTCGGGGCGAAAACTCTCAAGGATCTTACCGCTGTTGAGATCCAGTTCGAT
GTAACCCACTCGTGCACCCAACTGATCTTCAGCATCTTTTACTTTCACCAGCGTTTCTGGGTGAGCAAAA
ACAGGAAGGCAAAATGCCGCAAAAAAGGGAATAAGGGCGACACGGAAATGTTGAATACTCATACTCTTCC
TTTTTCAATATTATTGAAGCATTTATCAGGGTTATTGTCTCATGAGCGGATACATATTTGAATGTATTTA
G
